>Addgene plasmid #227974 | pFA6a-BirA-HA3-KanMX6 | addgene full sequence | sequence record 451852 | Addgene NGS Result
ACGCGGCCGCCAGCTGAAGCTTCGTACGCTGCAGGTCGACGGATCCCCGGGTTAATTAACAAGGACAACA
CCGTGCCCCTGAAGCTGATCGCCCTGCTGGCCAACGGCGAGTTCCACTCTGGCGAGCAGCTGGGAGAGAC
CCTGGGAATGAGCAGAGCCGCCATCAACAAGCACATCCAGACACTGAGAGACTGGGGAGTGGACGTGTTC
ACCGTGCCTGGCAAGGGCTACAGCCTGCCTGAGCCTATCCAGCTGCTGAACGCCAAGCAGATCCTGGGAC
AGCTGGATGGCGGAAGCGTGGCCGTGCTGCCTGTGATCGACTCCACCAATCAGTACCTGCTGGACAGAAT
CGGAGAGCTGAAGTCCGGCGACGCCTGCATCGCCGAGTACCAGCAGGCTGGCAGAGGAGGCAGAGGACGG
AAGTGGTTCAGCCCATTCGGAGCCAACCTGTACCTGTCCATGTTCTGGAGACTGGAGCAGGGACCTGCTG
CTGCCATCGGACTGAGTCTGGTGATCGGAATCGTGATGGCCGAGGTGCTGAGAAAGCTGGGAGCCGACAA
GGTGAGAGTGAAGTGGCCTAATGACCTGTACCTCCAGGACCGCAAGCTGGCTGGCATCCTGGTGGAGCTG
ACAGGCAAGACAGGCGATGCCGCTCAGATCGTGATCGGAGCCGGAATCAACATGGCCATGAGAAGAGTGG
AGGAGAGCGTGGTGAACCAGGGCTGGATCACCCTGCAGGAGGCTGGCATCAACCTGGACCGGAACACCCT
GGCCGCCATGCTGATCAGAGAGCTGAGAGCCGCTCTGGAGCTGTTCGAGCAGGAGGGACTGGCTCCTTAC
CTGAGCAGATGGGAGAAGCTGGACAACTTCATCAACAGACCTGTGAAGCTGATCATCGGCGACAAGGAAA
TCTTCGGCATCTCCAGAGGAATCGACAAGCAGGGAGCTCTGCTGCTGGAGCAGGACGGAATCATCAAGCC
CTGGATGGGCGGAGAAATCTCCCTGAGAAGCGCAGAGAAGTTAATTAACATCTTTTACCCATACGATGTT
CCTGACTATGCGGGCTATCCCTATGACGTCCCGGACTATGCAGGATCCTATCCATATGACGTTCCAGATT
ACGCTGCTCAGTGCTGAGGCGCGCCACTTCTAAATAAGCGAATTTCTTATGATTTATGATTTTTATTATT
AAATAAGTTATAAAAAAAATAAGTGTATACAAATTTTAAAGTGACTCTTAGGTTTTAAAACGAAAATTCT
TATTCTTGAGTAACTCTTTCCTGTAGGTCAGGTTGCTTTCTCAGGTATAGTATGAGGTCGCTCTTATTGA
CCACACCTCTACCGGCAGATCCGCTAGGGATAACAGGGTAATATAGATCTGTTTAGCTTGCCTCGTCCCC
GCCGGGTCACCCGGCCAGCGACATGGAGGCCCAGAATACCCTCCTTGACAGTCTTGACGTGCGCAGCTCA
GGGGCATGATGTGACTGTCGCCCGTACATTTAGCCCATACATCCCCATGTATAATCATTTGCATCCATAC
ATTTTGATGGCCGCACGGCGCGAAGCAAAAATTACGGCTCCTCGCTGCAGACCTGCGAGCAGGGAAACGC
TCCCCTCACAGACGCGTTGAATTGTCCCCACGCCGCGCCCCTGTAGAGAAATATAAAAGGTTAGGATTTG
CCACTGAGGTTCTTCTTTCATATACTTCCTTTTAAAATCTTGCTAGGATACAGTTCTCACATCACATCCG
AACATAAACAACCATGGGTAAGGAAAAGACTCACGTTTCGAGGCCGCGATTAAATTCCAACATGGATGCT
GATTTATATGGGTATAAATGGGCTCGCGATAATGTCGGGCAATCAGGTGCGACAATCTATCGATTGTATG
GGAAGCCCGATGCGCCAGAGTTGTTTCTGAAACATGGCAAAGGTAGCGTTGCCAATGATGTTACAGATGA
GATGGTCAGACTAAACTGGCTGACGGAATTTATGCCTCTTCCGACCATCAAGCATTTTATCCGTACTCCT
GATGATGCATGGTTACTCACCACTGCGATCCCCGGCAAAACAGCATTCCAGGTATTAGAAGAATATCCTG
ATTCAGGTGAAAATATTGTTGATGCGCTGGCAGTGTTCCTGCGCCGGTTGCATTCGATTCCTGTTTGTAA
TTGTCCTTTTAACAGCGATCGCGTATTTCGTCTCGCTCAGGCGCAATCACGAATGAATAACGGTTTGGTT
GATGCGAGTGATTTTGATGACGAGCGTAATGGCTGGCCTGTTGAACAAGTCTGGAAAGAAATGCATAAGC
TTTTGCCATTCTCACCGGATTCAGTCGTCACTCATGGTGATTTCTCACTTGATAACCTTATTTTTGACGA
GGGGAAATTAATAGGTTGTATTGATGTTGGACGAGTCGGAATCGCAGACCGATACCAGGATCTTGCCATC
CTATGGAACTGCCTCGGTGAGTTTTCTCCTTCATTACAGAAACGGCTTTTTCAAAAATATGGTATTGATA
ATCCTGATATGAATAAATTGCAGTTTCATTTGATGCTCGATGAGTTTTTCTAATCAGTACTGACAATAAA
AAGATTCTTGTTTTCAAGAACTTGTCATTTGTATAGTTTTTTTATATTGTAGTTGTTCTATTTTAATCAA
ATGTTAGCGTGATTTATATTTTTTTTCGCCTCGACATCATCTGCCCAGATGCGAAGTTAAGTGCGCAGAA
AGTAATATCATGCGTCAATCGTATGTGAATGCTGGTCGCTATACTGCTGTCGATTCGATACTAACGCCGC
CATCCAGTTTAAACGAGCTCGAATTCATCGATGATATCAGATCCACTAGTGGCCTATGCGGCCGCGGATC
TGCCGGTCTCCCTATAGTGAGTCGTATTAATTTCGATAAGCCAGGTTAACCTGCATTAATGAATCGGCCA
ACGCGCGGGGAGAGGCGGTTTGCGTATTGGGCGCTCTTCCGCTTCCTCGCTCACTGACTCGCTGCGCTCG
GTCGTTCGGCTGCGGCGAGCGGTATCAGCTCACTCAAAGGCGGTAATACGGTTATCCACAGAATCAGGGG
ATAACGCAGGAAAGAACATGTGAGCAAAAGGCCAGCAAAAGGCCAGGAACCGTAAAAAGGCCGCGTTGCT
GGCGTTTTTCCATAGGCTCCGCCCCCCTGACGAGCATCACAAAAATCGACGCTCAAGTCAGAGGTGGCGA
AACCCGACAGGACTATAAAGATACCAGGCGTTTCCCCCTGGAAGCTCCCTCGTGCGCTCTCCTGTTCCGA
CCCTGCCGCTTACCGGATACCTGTCCGCCTTTCTCCCTTCGGGAAGCGTGGCGCTTTCTCATAGCTCACG
CTGTAGGTATCTCAGTTCGGTGTAGGTCGTTCGCTCCAAGCTGGGCTGTGTGCACGAACCCCCCGTTCAG
CCCGACCGCTGCGCCTTATCCGGTAACTATCGTCTTGAGTCCAACCCGGTAAGACACGACTTATCGCCAC
TGGCAGCAGCCACTGGTAACAGGATTAGCAGAGCGAGGTATGTAGGCGGTGCTACAGAGTTCTTGAAGTG
GTGGCCTAACTACGGCTACACTAGAAGAACAGTATTTGGTATCTGCGCTCTGCTGAAGCCAGTTACCTTC
GGAAAAAGAGTTGGTAGCTCTTGATCCGGCAAACAAACCACCGCTGGTAGCGGTGGTTTTTTTGTTTGCA
AGCAGCAGATTACGCGCAGAAAAAAAGGATCTCAAGAAGATCCTTTGATCTTTTCTACGGGGTCTGACGC
TCAGTGGAACGAAAACTCACGTTAAGGGATTTTGGTCATGAGATTATCAAAAAGGATCTTCACCTAGATC
CTTTTAAATTAAAAATGAAGTTTTAAATCAATCTAAAGTATATATGAGTAAACTTGGTCTGACAGTTACC
AATGCTTAATCAGTGAGGCACCTATCTCAGCGATCTGTCTATTTCGTTCATCCATAGTTGCCTGACTCCC
CGTCGTGTAGATAACTACGATACGGGAGGGCTTACCATCTGGCCCCAGTGCTGCAATGATACCGCGAGAC
CCACGCTCACCGGCTCCAGATTTATCAGCAATAAACCAGCCAGCCGGAAGGGCCGAGCGCAGAAGTGGTC
CTGCAACTTTATCCGCCTCCATCCAGTCTATTAATTGTTGCCGGGAAGCTAGAGTAAGTAGTTCGCCAGT
TAATAGTTTGCGCAACGTTGTTGCCATTGCTACAGGCATCGTGGTGTCACGCTCGTCGTTTGGTATGGCT
TCATTCAGCTCCGGTTCCCAACGATCAAGGCGAGTTACATGATCCCCCATGTTGTGCAAAAAAGCGGTTA
GCTCCTTCGGTCCTCCGATCGTTGTCAGAAGTAAGTTGGCCGCAGTGTTATCACTCATGGTTATGGCAGC
ACTGCATAATTCTCTTACTGTCATGCCATCCGTAAGATGCTTTTCTGTGACTGGTGAGTACTCAACCAAG
TCATTCTGAGAATAGTGTATGCGGCGACCGAGTTGCTCTTGCCCGGCGTCAATACGGGATAATACCGCGC
CACATAGCAGAACTTTAAAAGTGCTCATCATTGGAAAACGTTCTTCGGGGCGAAAACTCTCAAGGATCTT
ACCGCTGTTGAGATCCAGTTCGATGTAACCCACTCGTGCACCCAACTGATCTTCAGCATCTTTTACTTTC
ACCAGCGTTTCTGGGTGAGCAAAAACAGGAAGGCAAAATGCCGCAAAAAAGGGAATAAGGGCGACACGGA
AATGTTGAATACTCATACTCTTCCTTTTTCAATATTATTGAAGCATTTATCAGGGTTATTGTCTCATGAG
CGGATACATATTTGAATGTATTTAGAAAAATAAACAAATAGGGGTTCCGCGCACATTTCCCCGAAAAGTG
CCACCTGACGTCTAAGAAACCATTATTATCATGACATTAACCTATAAAAATAGGCGTATCACGAGGCCCT
TTCGTCTCGCGCGTTTCGGTGATGACGGTGAAAACCTCTGACACATGCAGCTCCCGGAGACGGTCACAGC
TTGTCTGTAAGCGGATGCCGGGAGCAGACAAGCCCGTCAGGGCGCGTCAGCGGGTGTTGGCGGGTGTCGG
GGCTGGCTTAACTATGCGGCATCAGAGCAGATTGTACTGAGAGTGCACCATATGGACATATTGTCGTTAG
AACGCGGCTACAATTAATACATAACCTTATGTATCATACACATACGATTTAGGTGACACTATAGA
Features (pLannotate 1.2.2; 12 found; start..end, strand, type, name):
     61..1020    +  CDS            BirA(R118G): promiscuous R118G mutant of the E. coli biotin protein ligase (Cronan, 2005) also known as BirA* or BioID
   1036..1125    +  CDS            3xHA: three tandem HA epitope tags
   1158..1345    +  terminator     ADH1 terminator: S. cerevisiae ADH1; transcription terminator for the S. cerevisiae alcohol dehydrogenase 1 (ADH1) gene
   1420..2776    +  gene           kanMX: yeast selectable marker conferring kanamycin resistance (Wach et al., 1994)
   2881..2899    -  promoter       T7 promoter: promoter for bacteriophage T7 RNA polymerase
   2921..2974    -  CDS            lacI (fragment): lac repressor; lacI; The lac repressor binds to the lac operator to inhibit transcription in E. coli. This inhibition can be relieved by adding lactose or isopropyl-β-D-thiogalactopyranoside (IPTG).
   3157..3745    -  rep_origin     ori: high-copy-number ColE1/pMB1/pBR322/pUC origin of replication
   3916..4776    -  CDS            AmpR: β-lactamase; bla; confers resistance to ampicillin, carbenicillin, and related antibiotics
   4777..4881    -  promoter       AmpR promoter: bla
   4976..5011    +  CDS            rop (fragment): Rop protein, which maintains plasmids at low copy number; rop
   5113..5164    +  misc_feature   bom (fragment): basis of mobility region from pBR322
   5227..5245    +  promoter       SP6 promoter: promoter for bacteriophage SP6 RNA polymerase
