[The description below was written by a language model from this plasmid's Addgene catalogue record and pLannotate feature annotations shown in this document.]
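Description:
pFA6a-BirA-HA3-KanMX6 is a 5,245 bp yeast tagging plasmid built on the pFA6a backbone. It serves as a PCR template module for fusing a biotin ligase to the C-terminus of chromosomal genes in budding yeast. In E. coli it is maintained as a high-copy plasmid through a ColE1/pUC-type origin and selected with ampicillin via the β-lactamase gene and its native promoter. The feature table shows no yeast replication origin or centromere. This fits a cassette meant to integrate into the genome rather than persist as an episome, even though the catalogue lists the vector type as yeast expression. Short lacI, rop and bom fragments and flanking T7 and SP6 promoters are backbone remnants with no evident role in the tagging function.

The payload begins with the coding sequence for E. coli BirA, annotated as the promiscuous R118G mutant (BirA*, the original BioID enzyme). It is followed by three tandem HA epitopes and the S. cerevisiae ADH1 terminator. No promoter is annotated upstream of BirA, since the fusion is meant to be expressed from the target gene's own promoter after in-frame integration at the 3′ end of its open reading frame. Downstream lies the kanMX marker, which allows transformants to be selected on G418.

Once fused to a bait protein, the relaxed-specificity ligase biotinylates nearby proteins, which can then be captured and identified. The HA tag allows detection of the fusion. The record gives the purpose as yeast BioID proximity labelling, and the associated study compared BioID tagging systems and examined the Ccr4-Not complex interactome.
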