Addgene plasmid #227974: pFA6a-BirA-HA3-KanMX6
Purpose: To insert HA-tagged biotin ligase, BirA, at the C-terminus of genes; yeast BioID with KanMX6 marker
Depositing lab: Joseph Reese. Depositing organization: Pennsylvania State University. Publication: Characterization of BioID tagging systems in budding yeast and exploring the interactome of the Ccr4-Not complex. Pfannenstein J, Tyryshkin M, Gulden ME, Doud EH, Mosley AL, Reese JC. G3 (Bethesda). 2024 Sep 13:jkae221. doi: 10.1093/g3journal/jkae221. PubMed 39271111.
Backbone
  Vector backbone: pFa6
  Vector type: Yeast Expression
  Selectable markers: KanMX6 (select with G418)
Growth in bacteria
  Bacterial resistance: Ampicillin, 100 μg/mL
  Growth temperature: 37°C
  Growth strain: DH5alpha
  Copy number: High Copy
Gene/Insert
  Gene/Insert name: BirA
  Species: Other
  Tag / fusion protein: HA tag (C terminal on insert)
  Cloning method: Ligation Independent Cloning
Terms and licenses: Academic/Nonprofit Terms; Industry Terms: Not Available to Industry
How to cite: pFA6a-BirA-HA3-KanMX6 was a gift from Joseph Reese (Addgene plasmid # 227974 ; http://n2t.net/addgene:227974 ; RRID:Addgene_227974)
